>Addgene plasmid #193273 | CBE-T1.4 | addgene full sequence | sequence record 379863 | Addgene NGS Result
AAGCTACAACAAGGCAAGGCTTGACCGACAATTGCATGAAGAATCTGCTTAGGGTTAGGCGTTTTGCGCT
GCTTCGCGATGTACGGGCCAGATATACGCGTTGACATTGATTATTGACTAGTTATTAATAGTAATCAATT
ACGGGGTCATTAGTTCATAGCCCATATATGGAGTTCCGCGTTACATAACTTACGGTAAATGGCCCGCCTG
GCTGACCGCCCAACGACCCCCGCCCATTGACGTCAATAATGACGTATGTTCCCATAGTAACGCCAATAGG
GACTTTCCATTGACGTCAATGGGTGGAGTATTTACGGTAAACTGCCCACTTGGCAGTACATCAAGTGTAT
CATATGCCAAGTACGCCCCCTATTGACGTCAATGACGGTAAATGGCCCGCCTGGCATTATGCCCAGTACA
TGACCTTATGGGACTTTCCTACTTGGCAGTACATCTACGTATTAGTCATCGCTATTACCATGGTGATGCG
GTTTTGGCAGTACATCAATGGGCGTGGATAGCGGTTTGACTCACGGGGATTTCCAAGTCTCCACCCCATT
GACGTCAATGGGAGTTTGTTTTGGCACCAAAATCAACGGGACTTTCCAAAATGTCGTAACAACTCCGCCC
CATTGACGCAAATGGGCGGTAGGCGTGTACGGTGGGAGGTCTATATAAGCAGAGCTGGTTTAGTGAACCG
TCAGATCCGCTAGAGATCCGCGGCCGCTAATACGACTCACTATAGGGAGAGCCGCCACCATGTCCGAGGT
GGAATACAGCCACGAGTATTGGATGCGGCACGCCCTGACCCTGGCCAAGCGGGCCAGAGATGAAAGGCAT
GTGCCTGTGGGCGCCGTGCTCGTGCTGAACAACCGGGTCATCGGCGAGGGCTGGAACAGAGCCAAGGGCC
TGCACGACCCAACCGCCCACGCTGAAATTATGGCCCTGAGACAGGGCGGACTGGTGATGCAGAACTACCG
GCTGTACGACGCCACACTGTACACTACCTTCGAGCCTTGCGTGATGTGCGCCGGCGCTATGATCCACAGC
AGAATCGGAAGAGTGGTGTTTGGCGTTTGTAATGCCAAAACCCACGCCGCTATGTCTCTGATGAACGTGC
TGCACCACCCCGGCATGAATCACAGAGTGGAAATCACAGAGGGCATCCTGGCTGATGAGTGCGAGGCCCT
GCTGTGCAGATTCTTCAGAATGCCTAGACGCGTGTTCAACGCCCAGAAGAAGGCCCAAAGCAGCACCGAC
TCTGGTGGTTCTTCTGGTGGTTCTAGCGGCAGCGAGACTCCCGGGACCTCAGAGTCCGCCACACCCGAAA
GTTCTGGTGGTTCTTCTGGTGGTTCTGACAAGAAGTACAGCATCGGCCTGGCCATCGGCACCAACTCTGT
GGGCTGGGCCGTGATCACCGACGAGTACAAGGTGCCCAGCAAGAAATTCAAGGTGCTGGGCAACACCGAC
CGGCACAGCATCAAGAAGAACCTGATCGGAGCCCTGCTGTTCGACAGCGGCGAAACAGCCGAGGCCACCC
GGCTGAAGAGAACCGCCAGAAGAAGATACACCAGACGGAAGAACCGGATCTGCTATCTGCAAGAGATCTT
CAGCAACGAGATGGCCAAGGTGGACGACAGCTTCTTCCACAGACTGGAAGAGTCCTTCCTGGTGGAAGAG
GATAAGAAGCACGAGCGGCACCCCATCTTCGGCAACATCGTGGACGAGGTGGCCTACCACGAGAAGTACC
CCACCATCTACCACCTGAGAAAGAAACTGGTGGACAGCACCGACAAGGCCGACCTGCGGCTGATCTATCT
GGCCCTGGCCCACATGATCAAGTTCCGGGGCCACTTCCTGATCGAGGGCGACCTGAACCCCGACAACAGC
GACGTGGACAAGCTGTTCATCCAGCTGGTGCAGACCTACAACCAGCTGTTCGAGGAAAACCCCATCAACG
CCAGCGGCGTGGACGCCAAGGCCATCCTGTCTGCCAGACTGAGCAAGAGCAGACGGCTGGAAAATCTGAT
CGCCCAGCTGCCCGGCGAGAAGAAGAATGGCCTGTTCGGAAACCTGATTGCCCTGAGCCTGGGCCTGACC
CCCAACTTCAAGAGCAACTTCGACCTGGCCGAGGATGCCAAACTGCAGCTGAGCAAGGACACCTACGACG
ACGACCTGGACAACCTGCTGGCCCAGATCGGCGACCAGTACGCCGACCTGTTTCTGGCCGCCAAGAACCT
GTCCGACGCCATCCTGCTGAGCGACATCCTGAGAGTGAACACCGAGATCACCAAGGCCCCCCTGAGCGCC
TCTATGATCAAGAGATACGACGAGCACCACCAGGACCTGACCCTGCTGAAAGCTCTCGTGCGGCAGCAGC
TGCCTGAGAAGTACAAAGAGATTTTCTTCGACCAGAGCAAGAACGGCTACGCCGGCTACATTGACGGCGG
AGCCAGCCAGGAAGAGTTCTACAAGTTCATCAAGCCCATCCTGGAAAAGATGGACGGCACCGAGGAACTG
CTCGTGAAGCTGAACAGAGAGGACCTGCTGCGGAAGCAGCGGACCTTCGACAACGGCAGCATCCCCCACC
AGATCCACCTGGGAGAGCTGCACGCCATTCTGCGGCGGCAGGAAGATTTTTACCCATTCCTGAAGGACAA
CCGGGAAAAGATCGAGAAGATCCTGACCTTCCGCATCCCCTACTACGTGGGCCCTCTGGCCAGGGGAAAC
AGCAGATTCGCCTGGATGACCAGAAAGAGCGAGGAAACCATCACCCCCTGGAACTTCGAGGAAGTGGTGG
ACAAGGGCGCTTCCGCCCAGAGCTTCATCGAGCGGATGACCAACTTCGATAAGAACCTGCCCAACGAGAA
GGTGCTGCCCAAGCACAGCCTGCTGTACGAGTACTTCACCGTGTATAACGAGCTGACCAAAGTGAAATAC
GTGACCGAGGGAATGAGAAAGCCCGCCTTCCTGAGCGGCGAGCAGAAAAAGGCCATCGTGGACCTGCTGT
TCAAGACCAACCGGAAAGTGACCGTGAAGCAGCTGAAAGAGGACTACTTCAAGAAAATCGAGTGCTTCGA
CTCCGTGGAAATCTCCGGCGTGGAAGATCGGTTCAACGCCTCCCTGGGCACATACCACGATCTGCTGAAA
ATTATCAAGGACAAGGACTTCCTGGACAATGAGGAAAACGAGGACATTCTGGAAGATATCGTGCTGACCC
TGACACTGTTTGAGGACAGAGAGATGATCGAGGAACGGCTGAAAACCTATGCCCACCTGTTCGACGACAA
AGTGATGAAGCAGCTGAAGCGGCGGAGATACACCGGCTGGGGCAGGCTGAGCCGGAAGCTGATCAACGGC
ATCCGGGACAAGCAGTCCGGCAAGACAATCCTGGATTTCCTGAAGTCCGACGGCTTCGCCAACAGAAACT
TCATGCAGCTGATCCACGACGACAGCCTGACCTTTAAAGAGGACATCCAGAAAGCCCAGGTGTCCGGCCA
GGGCGATAGCCTGCACGAGCACATTGCCAATCTGGCCGGCAGCCCCGCCATTAAGAAGGGCATCCTGCAG
ACAGTGAAGGTGGTGGACGAGCTCGTGAAAGTGATGGGCCGGCACAAGCCCGAGAACATCGTGATCGAAA
TGGCCAGAGAGAACCAGACCACCCAGAAGGGACAGAAGAACAGCCGCGAGAGAATGAAGCGGATCGAAGA
GGGCATCAAAGAGCTGGGCAGCCAGATCCTGAAAGAACACCCCGTGGAAAACACCCAGCTGCAGAACGAG
AAGCTGTACCTGTACTACCTGCAGAATGGGCGGGATATGTACGTGGACCAGGAACTGGACATCAACCGGC
TGTCCGACTACGATGTGGACCATATCGTGCCTCAGAGCTTTCTGAAGGACGACTCCATCGACAACAAGGT
GCTGACCAGAAGCGACAAGAACCGGGGCAAGAGCGACAACGTGCCCTCCGAAGAGGTCGTGAAGAAGATG
AAGAACTACTGGCGGCAGCTGCTGAACGCCAAGCTGATTACCCAGAGAAAGTTCGACAATCTGACCAAGG
CCGAGAGAGGCGGCCTGAGCGAACTGGATAAGGCCGGCTTCATCAAGAGACAGCTGGTGGAAACCCGGCA
GATCACAAAGCACGTGGCACAGATCCTGGACTCCCGGATGAACACTAAGTACGACGAGAATGACAAGCTG
ATCCGGGAAGTGAAAGTGATCACCCTGAAGTCCAAGCTGGTGTCCGATTTCCGGAAGGATTTCCAGTTTT
ACAAAGTGCGCGAGATCAACAACTACCACCACGCCCACGACGCCTACCTGAACGCCGTCGTGGGAACCGC
CCTGATCAAAAAGTACCCTAAGCTGGAAAGCGAGTTCGTGTACGGCGACTACAAGGTGTACGACGTGCGG
AAGATGATCGCCAAGAGCGAGCAGGAAATCGGCAAGGCTACCGCCAAGTACTTCTTCTACAGCAACATCA
TGAACTTTTTCAAGACCGAGATTACCCTGGCCAACGGCGAGATCCGGAAGCGGCCTCTGATCGAGACAAA
CGGCGAAACCGGGGAGATCGTGTGGGATAAGGGCCGGGATTTTGCCACCGTGCGGAAAGTGCTGAGCATG
CCCCAAGTGAATATCGTGAAAAAGACCGAGGTGCAGACAGGCGGCTTCAGCAAAGAGTCTATCCTGCCCA
AGAGGAACAGCGATAAGCTGATCGCCAGAAAGAAGGACTGGGACCCTAAGAAGTACGGCGGCTTCGACAG
CCCCACCGTGGCCTATTCTGTGCTGGTGGTGGCCAAAGTGGAAAAGGGCAAGTCCAAGAAACTGAAGAGT
GTGAAAGAGCTGCTGGGGATCACCATCATGGAAAGAAGCAGCTTCGAGAAGAATCCCATCGACTTTCTGG
AAGCCAAGGGCTACAAAGAAGTGAAAAAGGACCTGATCATCAAGCTGCCTAAGTACTCCCTGTTCGAGCT
GGAAAACGGCCGGAAGAGAATGCTGGCCTCTGCCGGCGAACTGCAGAAGGGAAACGAACTGGCCCTGCCC
TCCAAATATGTGAACTTCCTGTACCTGGCCAGCCACTATGAGAAGCTGAAGGGCTCCCCCGAGGATAATG
AGCAGAAACAGCTGTTTGTGGAACAGCACAAGCACTACCTGGACGAGATCATCGAGCAGATCAGCGAGTT
CTCCAAGAGAGTGATCCTGGCCGACGCTAATCTGGACAAAGTGCTGTCCGCCTACAACAAGCACCGGGAT
AAGCCCATCAGAGAGCAGGCCGAGAATATCATCCACCTGTTTACCCTGACCAATCTGGGAGCCCCTGCCG
CCTTCAAGTACTTTGACACCACCATCGACCGGAAGAGGTACACCAGCACCAAAGAGGTGCTGGACGCCAC
CCTGATCCACCAGAGCATCACCGGCCTGTACGAGACACGGATCGACCTGTCTCAGCTGGGAGGTGACTCT
GGTGGAAGCGGAGGATCTGGCGGCAGCACCAATCTGAGCGACATCATCGAGAAAGAGACAGGCAAGCAGC
TGGTCATCCAAGAGTCCATCCTGATGCTGCCTGAAGAGGTGGAAGAAGTGATCGGCAACAAGCCCGAGTC
CGACATCCTGGTGCACACCGCCTACGATGAGAGCACCGACGAGAACGTGATGCTGCTGACCTCTGACGCC
CCTGAGTACAAGCCTTGGGCTCTCGTGATCCAGGACAGCAACGGCGAGAACAAGATCAAGATGCTGAGCG
GCGGCTCTGGTGGCTCTGGCGGATCTACAAACCTGTCCGATATTATTGAGAAAGAAACCGGGAAACAGCT
CGTGATTCAAGAGTCTATTCTCATGCTCCCGGAAGAAGTCGAGGAAGTCATTGGAAACAAGCCTGAGAGC
GATATTCTGGTCCATACAGCCTACGACGAGTCTACCGATGAGAATGTCATGCTCCTCACCAGCGACGCTC
CCGAGTATAAGCCATGGGCACTTGTCATTCAGGACTCCAATGGGGAAAACAAAATCAAAATGCTCCCAAA
GAAAAAACGCAAGGTGGAGGGAGCTGATAAGCGCACCGCCGATGGTTCCGAGTTCGAAAGCCCCAAGAAG
AAGAGGAAAGTCTAACCGGTCATCATCACCATCACCATTGAGTTTAAACCCGCTGATCAGCCTCGACTGT
GCCTTCTAGTTGCCAGCCATCTGTTGTTTGCCCCTCCCCCGTGCCTTCCTTGACCCTGGAAGGTGCCACT
CCCACTGTCCTTTCCTAATAAAATGAGGAAATTGCATCGCATTGTCTGAGTAGGTGTCATTCTATTCTGG
GGGGTGGGGTGGGGCAGGACAGCAAGGGGGAGGATTGGGAAGACAATAGCAGGCATGCTGGGGATGCGGT
GGGCTCTATGGCTTCTGAGGCGGAAAGAACCAGCTGGGGCTCGATACCGTCGACCTCTAGCTAGAGCTTG
GCGTAATCATGGTCATAGCTGTTTCCTGTGTGAAATTGTTATCCGCTCACAATTCCACACAACATACGAG
CCGGAAGCATAAAGTGTAAAGCCTAGGGTGCCTAATGAGTGAGCTAACTCACATTAATTGCGTTGCGCTC
ACTGCCCGCTTTCCAGTCGGGAAACCTGTCGTGCCAGCTGCATTAATGAATCGGCCAACGCGCGGGGAGA
GGCGGTTTGCGTATTGGGCGCTCTTCCGCTTCCTCGCTCACTGACTCGCTGCGCTCGGTCGTTCGGCTGC
GGCGAGCGGTATCAGCTCACTCAAAGGCGGTAATACGGTTATCCACAGAATCAGGGGATAACGCAGGAAA
GAACATGTGAGCAAAAGGCCAGCAAAAGGCCAGGAACCGTAAAAAGGCCGCGTTGCTGGCGTTTTTCCAT
AGGCTCCGCCCCCCTGACGAGCATCACAAAAATCGACGCTCAAGTCAGAGGTGGCGAAACCCGACAGGAC
TATAAAGATACCAGGCGTTTCCCCCTGGAAGCTCCCTCGTGCGCTCTCCTGTTCCGACCCTGCCGCTTAC
CGGATACCTGTCCGCCTTTCTCCCTTCGGGAAGCGTGGCGCTTTCTCATAGCTCACGCTGTAGGTATCTC
AGTTCGGTGTAGGTCGTTCGCTCCAAGCTGGGCTGTGTGCACGAACCCCCCGTTCAGCCCGACCGCTGCG
CCTTATCCGGTAACTATCGTCTTGAGTCCAACCCGGTAAGACACGACTTATCGCCACTGGCAGCAGCCAC
TGGTAACAGGATTAGCAGAGCGAGGTATGTAGGCGGTGCTACAGAGTTCTTGAAGTGGTGGCCTAACTAC
GGCTACACTAGAAGAACAGTATTTGGTATCTGCGCTCTGCTGAAGCCAGTTACCTTCGGAAAAAGAGTTG
GTAGCTCTTGATCCGGCAAACAAACCACCGCTGGTAGCGGTGGTTTTTTTGTTTGCAAGCAGCAGATTAC
GCGCAGAAAAAAAGGATCTCAAGAAGATCCTTTGATCTTTTCTACGGGGTCTGACGCTCAGTGGAACGAA
AACTCACGTTAAGGGATTTTGGTCATGAGATTATCAAAAAGGATCTTCACCTAGATCCTTTTAAATTAAA
AATGAAGTTTTAAATCAATCTAAAGTATATATGAGTAAACTTGGTCTGACAGTTACCAATGCTTAATCAG
TGAGGCACCTATCTCAGCGATCTGTCTATTTCGTTCATCCATAGTTGCCTGACTCCCCGTCGTGTAGATA
ACTACGATACGGGAGGGCTTACCATCTGGCCCCAGTGCTGCAATGATACCGCGAGACCCACGCTCACCGG
CTCCAGATTTATCAGCAATAAACCAGCCAGCCGGAAGGGCCGAGCGCAGAAGTGGTCCTGCAACTTTATC
CGCCTCCATCCAGTCTATTAATTGTTGCCGGGAAGCTAGAGTAAGTAGTTCGCCAGTTAATAGTTTGCGC
AACGTTGTTGCCATTGCTACAGGCATCGTGGTGTCACGCTCGTCGTTTGGTATGGCTTCATTCAGCTCCG
GTTCCCAACGATCAAGGCGAGTTACATGATCCCCCATGTTGTGCAAAAAAGCGGTTAGCTCCTTCGGTCC
TCCGATCGTTGTCAGAAGTAAGTTGGCCGCAGTGTTATCACTCATGGTTATGGCAGCACTGCATAATTCT
CTTACTGTCATGCCATCCGTAAGATGCTTTTCTGTGACTGGTGAGTACTCAACCAAGTCATTCTGAGAAT
AGTGTATGCGGCGACCGAGTTGCTCTTGCCCGGCGTCAATACGGGATAATACCGCGCCACATAGCAGAAC
TTTAAAAGTGCTCATCATTGGAAAACGTTCTTCGGGGCGAAAACTCTCAAGGATCTTACCGCTGTTGAGA
TCCAGTTCGATGTAACCCACTCGTGCACCCAACTGATCTTCAGCATCTTTTACTTTCACCAGCGTTTCTG
GGTGAGCAAAAACAGGAAGGCAAAATGCCGCAAAAAAGGGAATAAGGGCGACACGGAAATGTTGAATACT
CATACTCTTCCTTTTTCAATATTATTGAAGCATTTATCAGGGTTATTGTCTCATGAGCGGATACATATTT
GAATGTATTTAGAAAAATAAACAAATAGGGGTTCCGCGCACATTTCCCCGAAAAGTGCCACCTGACGTCG
ACGGATCGGGAGATCGATCTCCCGATCCCCTAGGGTCGACTCTCAGTACAATCTGCTCTGATGCCGCATA
GTTAAGCCAGTATCTGCTCCCTGCTTGTGTGTTGGAGGTCGCTGAGTAGTGCGCGAGCAAAATTT
Features (pLannotate 1.2.2; 19 found; start..end, strand, type, name):
    103..482     +  enhancer       CMV enhancer: human cytomegalovirus immediate early enhancer
    483..686     +  promoter       CMV promoter: human cytomegalovirus (CMV) immediate early promoter
    728..746     +  promoter       T7 promoter: promoter for bacteriophage T7 RNA polymerase
    760..1257    +  CDS            tadA: TADA_ECOLI - Also known as yfhC. Experimental evidence at protein level: Swiss-Prot protein existence level 1. Catalyzes the deamination of adenosine to inosine at the wobble position 34 of tRNA(Arg2). Essential for cell viability. From Escherichia coli (strain K12).
   1258..1356    +  CDS            ABE(7.10) (fragment): adenine base editor comprising wild-type E. coli TadA fused to the evolved TadA*(7.10) mutant (Gaudelli et al., 2017)
   1357..2958    +  CDS            dCas9(N): N-terminal portion of catalytically inactive Streptococcus pyogenes dCas9 carrying the D10A mutation (Zetsche et al., 2015)
   2959..5453    +  CDS            Cas9(C) (fragment): C-terminal portion of Streptococcus pyogenes Cas9 (Zetsche et al., 2015)
   5767..6015    +  CDS            UGI: UNGI_BPPB2 - Experimental evidence at protein level: Swiss-Prot protein existence level 1. This protein binds specifically and reversibly to the host uracil-DNA glycosylase, preventing removal of uracil residues from PBS2 DNA by the host uracil-excision repair system. From Bacillus phage PBS2 (Bacteriophage PBS2).
   6157..6381    +  polyA_signal   bGH poly(A) signal: bovine growth hormone polyadenylation signal
   6385..6406    +  promoter       SV40 promoter (fragment): SV40 enhancer and early promoter
   6411..6427    +  misc_feature   MCS (fragment): pBluescript multiple cloning site
   6476..6492    -  protein_bind   lac operator: The lac repressor binds to the lac operator to inhibit transcription in E. coli. This inhibition can be relieved by adding lactose or isopropyl-β-D-thiogalactopyranoside (IPTG). lac repressor encoded by lacI
   6500..6530    -  promoter       lac promoter: promoter for the E. coli lac operon
   6545..6566    -  protein_bind   CAP binding site: CAP binding activates transcription in the presence of cAMP. E. coli catabolite activator protein
   6579..6671    -  CDS            lacI (fragment): lac repressor; lacI; The lac repressor binds to the lac operator to inhibit transcription in E. coli. This inhibition can be relieved by adding lactose or isopropyl-β-D-thiogalactopyranoside (IPTG).
   6854..7442    -  rep_origin     ori: high-copy-number ColE1/pMB1/pBR322/pUC origin of replication
   7613..8473    -  CDS            AmpR: β-lactamase; bla; confers resistance to ampicillin, carbenicillin, and related antibiotics
   8474..8578    -  promoter       AmpR promoter: bla
   8649..8693    -  misc_feature   bom (fragment): basis of mobility region from pBR322
