[The description below was written by a language model from this plasmid's Addgene catalogue record and pLannotate feature annotations shown in this document.]
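Description:
CBE-T1.4 is a mammalian expression plasmid of about 8.7 kb, built on a CMV/pBR322-type backbone, that encodes a cytosine base editor derived from an engineered TadA deaminase. It is propagated in E. coli as a high-copy plasmid through a ColE1/pMB1-family origin and is selected with ampicillin via the β-lactamase gene and its native promoter. The backbone also carries small remnants typical of common cloning vectors (lac promoter/operator and CAP site, fragments of lacI, an MCS, an SV40 promoter and the pBR322 bom region). These appear to be vestigial, and no mammalian selection marker is annotated.

The payload is a single fusion open reading frame driven by the human CMV immediate early enhancer and promoter. A T7 promoter sits just upstream of the coding region, which could allow in vitro transcription, and the cassette ends in a bovine growth hormone polyadenylation signal. The reading frame begins with a TadA domain, annotated by homology to the E. coli tRNA adenosine deaminase. According to the record it carries mutations, not itemised there, that belong to a series of TadA variants developed as cytosine base editors. A short segment matched to a fragment of ABE7.10 follows, probably the linker, and leads into Streptococcus pyogenes Cas9 carrying D10A. The record lists this as the only Cas9 mutation, which implies a nickase despite the automated "dCas9" label on the N-terminal portion. One uracil glycosylase inhibitor (UGI) from phage PBS2 is annotated downstream of Cas9. UGI blocks excision of the uracil intermediate and so favours C-to-T outcomes. Unannotated gaps flank it, and their content is not stated. No guide RNA cassette is annotated, so a guide would need to be supplied separately for targeted C•G-to-T•A editing in mammalian cells.
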