Addgene plasmid #193273: CBE-T1.4
Purpose: Expression of CBE-T1.4 base editor in mammalian cells, CMV promoter
Depositing lab: Nicole Gaudelli. Depositing organization: Beam Therapeutics. Publication: Improved cytosine base editors generated from TadA variants. Lam DK, Feliciano PR, Arif A, Bohnuud T, Fernandez TP, Gehrke JM, Grayson P, Lee KD, Ortega MA, Sawyer C, Schwaegerle ND, Peraro L, Young L, Lee SJ, Ciaramella G, Gaudelli NM. Nat Biotechnol. 2023 Jan 9. doi: 10.1038/s41587-022-01611-9. PubMed 36624149.
Backbone
  Vector backbone: CMV/pBR322
  Vector type: Mammalian Expression
Growth in bacteria
  Bacterial resistance: Ampicillin, 100 μg/mL
  Growth temperature: 37°C
  Growth strain: DH5alpha
  Copy number: High Copy
Gene/Insert
  Gene/Insert name: CBE-T1.4
  Species: Other
  Mutation: D10A (Cas9), TadA mutations within
  Promoter: CMV
  Cloning method: Ligation Independent Cloning
Terms and licenses: Academic/Nonprofit Terms; Industry Terms: Not Available to Industry
How to cite: CBE-T1.4 was a gift from Nicole Gaudelli (Addgene plasmid # 193273 ; http://n2t.net/addgene:193273 ; RRID:Addgene_193273)
